Addgene plasmid #204795: WNV NS2B-NS3 protease (catalytically active, self cleave); aliases: West Nile Virus NS2B-NS3 fusion protein
Purpose: Bacterial expression of a fusion of West Nile NS2B-NS3 proteins
Depositing lab: ASAP Discovery & Frank von Delft. Depositing organization: University of Oxford.
Backbone
  Vector backbone: pNIC-NHStIIT
  Vector type: Bacterial Expression
Growth in bacteria
  Bacterial resistance: Kanamycin, 50 μg/mL
  Growth temperature: 37°C
  Growth strain: DH5alpha
  Copy number: Unknown
Gene/Insert
  Gene/Insert name: West Nile NS2B-NS3 fusion
  Species: West Nile
  Cloning method: Ligation Independent Cloning
How to cite: WNV NS2B-NS3 protease (catalytically active, self cleave); aliases: West Nile Virus NS2B-NS3 fusion protein was a gift from ASAP Discovery & Frank von Delft (Addgene plasmid # 204795 ; http://n2t.net/addgene:204795 ; RRID:Addgene_204795)
