[The description below was written by a language model from this plasmid's Addgene catalogue record and pLannotate feature annotations shown in this document.]
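Description:
WNV NS2B-NS3 protease (catalytically active, self cleave) is a bacterial expression plasmid built on the pNIC-NHStIIT backbone, a pET-style vector into which the insert was placed by ligation-independent cloning. It carries a kanamycin resistance gene (aph(3')-Ia) for selection and replicates from a ColE1/pMB1-type origin accompanied by the pBR322 bom region and the rop gene, which normally moderates copy number; the catalogue lists copy number as unknown. An f1 origin is also present, along with remnants of the tetracycline resistance gene that are non-functional backbone leftovers.

Expression is driven by a T7 promoter with an adjacent lac operator and the T7 gene 10 ribosome binding site, ending at a T7 terminator. A plasmid-borne lacI gene supplies repressor, so transcription is held off until induction with IPTG in a host providing T7 RNA polymerase. In the 6,165 nt full sequence, the annotated insert is a segment matching the West Nile virus polyprotein. The automated label carries generic polyprotein text about NS5, but the catalogue identifies the insert as a fusion of the NS2B cofactor with the NS3 protease. The name indicates the enzyme is catalytically active and capable of self-cleavage. There is unannotated sequence between the ribosome binding site and the viral match, which may hold N-terminal tags from the backbone, though the record does not state this. A short His-tag fragment lies downstream of the insert, but whether it is in frame is not recorded.

The second, 5,328 nt sequencing record shows the same backbone features but no viral coding sequence between the ribosome binding site and the His fragment, so it does not cover the insert as described. The plasmid is intended for recombinant production of the West Nile protease in E. coli.
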