Features (pLannotate 1.2.2; 19 found; start..end, strand, type, name):
     97..174     -  promoter       lacI promoter: lacI
    182..461     -  CDS            TcR (fragment): tetracycline efflux protein; tet; confers resistance to tetracycline
    483..501     +  promoter       T7 promoter: promoter for bacteriophage T7 RNA polymerase
    502..526     +  protein_bind   lac operator: The lac repressor binds to the lac operator to inhibit transcription in E. coli. This inhibition can be relieved by adding lactose or isopropyl-β-D-thiogalactopyranoside (IPTG). lac repressor encoded by lacI
    541..563     +  RBS            RBS: efficient ribosome binding site from bacteriophage T7 gene 10 (Olins and Rangwala, 1989)
    739..1467    +  CDS            GP1 (fragment): POLG_WNV9 - Experimental evidence at protein level: Swiss-Prot protein existence level 1. [RNA-directed RNA polymerase NS5]: Replicates the viral (+) and (-) genome, and performs the capping of genomes in the cytoplasm (PubMed:19850911). NS5 methylates viral RNA cap at guanine N-7 and ribose 2'-O positions (PubMed:19850911, PubMed:20685660). Besides its role in RNA genome replication, also prevents the establishment of cellular antiviral state by blocking the interferon-alpha/beta (IFN- alpha/beta) signaling pathway (PubMed:20106931). Inhibits host JAK1 and TYK2 phosphorylation, thereby preven
   1512..1529    +  CDS            9xHis (fragment): 9xHis affinity tag
   1539..1588    +  CDS            SET1 (fragment): solubility-enhancement tag derived from T7 phage gene 10B
   1596..1643    +  terminator     T7 terminator: transcription terminator for bacteriophage T7 RNA polymerase
   1680..2108    +  rep_origin     f1 ori (sequence partly withheld): f1 bacteriophage origin of replication; arrow indicates direction of (+) strand synthesis
   2161..2218    +  promoter       AmpR promoter (fragment): bla
   2227..3042    -  CDS            KanR: aminoglycoside phosphotransferase; aph(3')-Ia; confers resistance to kanamycin in bacteria or G418 (Geneticin®) in eukaryotes
   3164..3752    +  rep_origin     ori: high-copy-number ColE1/pMB1/pBR322/pUC origin of replication
   3938..4077    -  misc_feature   bom: basis of mobility region from pBR322
   4179..4370    -  CDS            rop: Rop protein, which maintains plasmids at low copy number; rop
   4387..4767    +  CDS            YPB1_ECOLX: Protein predicted: Swiss-Prot protein existence level 4. From Escherichia coli.
   4839..5130    -  CDS            TcR (fragment): tetracycline efflux protein; tet; confers resistance to tetracycline
   5145..5166    -  protein_bind   CAP binding site: CAP binding activates transcription in the presence of cAMP. E. coli catabolite activator protein
   5179..96      -  CDS            lacI (across the origin): lac repressor; lacI; The lac repressor binds to the lac operator to inhibit transcription in E. coli. This inhibition can be relieved by adding lactose or isopropyl-β-D-thiogalactopyranoside (IPTG).
>Addgene plasmid #204795 | WNV NS2B-NS3 protease (catalytically active, self cleave); aliases: West Nile Virus NS2B-NS3 fusion protein | addgene full sequence | sequence record 443794 | Addgene NGS Result
CGCAGAAACGTGGCTGGCCTGGTTCACCACGCGGGAAACGGTCTGATAAGAGACACCGGCATACTCTGCG
ACATCGTATAACGTTACTGGTTTCACATTCACCACCCTGAATTGACTCTCTTCCGGGCGCTATCATGCCA
TACCGCGAAAGGTTTTGCGCCATTCGATGGTGTCCGGGATCTCGACGCTCTCCCTTATGCGACTCCTGCA
TTAGGAAGCAGCCCAGTAGTAGGTTGAGGCCGTTGAGCACCGCCGCCGCAAGGAATGGTGCATGCAAGGA
GATGGCGCCCAACAGTCCCCCGGCCACGGGGCCTGCCACCATACCCACGCCGAAACAAGCGCTCATGAGC
CCGAAGTGGCGAGCCCGATCTTCCCCATCGGTGATGTCGGCGATATAGGCGCCAGCAACCGCACCTGTGG
CGCCGGTGATGCCGGCCACGATGCGTCCGGCGTAGAGGATCGAGATCTCGATCCCGCGAAATTAATACGA
CTCACTATAGGGGAATTGTGAGCGGATAACAATTCCCCTCTAGAAATAATTTTGTTTAACTTTAAGAAGG
AGATATACATATGCACCATCATCATCATCATTCTTCTGGTGCGAGCTGGAGTCACCCACAATTCGAGAAA
GGTGGTGGCTCTGGTGGCGGTTCAGGCGGCTCCGCCTGGTCCCATCCACAGTTTGAAAAGGGTTCTGGTG
TAGATCTGGGTACCGAGAACCTGTACTTCCAATCCATGAGCACGGATATGTGGATAGAACGTACAGCCGA
CATTAGCTGGGAAAGTGACGCTGAAATAACCGGATCCAGTGAGCGCGTCGATGTGCGCTTAGATGACGAC
GGAAATTTCCAGTTGATGAATGATCCGGGTGCTCCGTGGAAAGGTGGCGGCGGGTCGGGTGGCGGCGGCG
GTGTTCTGTGGGATACACCCTCACCTAAGGAATATAAGAAAGGGGACACGACAACAGGGGTATACAGAAT
CATGACGCGCGGTCTGCTTGGCTCCTACCAGGCAGGGGCTGGTGTCATGGTAGAAGGCGTCTTCCACACT
CTCTGGGCTACGACTAAAGGGGCGGCTCTGATGTCTGGTGAAGGTCGGTTGGACCCGTACTGGGGCTCTG
TAAAGGAAGACCGCCTCTGTTATGGTGGGCCTTGGAAATTACAACACAAATGGAACGGTCAAGATGAGGT
TCAAATGATCGTAGTGGAGCCGGGTAAGAACGTAAAGAACGTTCAAACAAAGCCAGGCGTATTTAAAACC
CCCGAAGGCGAGATCGGCGCCGTCACGCTGGACTTTCCCACAGGTACAAGCGGTTCTCCTATTGTAGACA
AGAATGGTGACGTAATTGGCCTCTACGGCAATGGTGTCATAATGCCGAACGGCTCGTATATCAGCGCAAT
TGTACAAGGTGAACGGATGGACGAGCCTATCCCGGCTGGTTTCGAACCTGAGATGTTGCGTAAGAAGTAA
TGACTCGAGCACCCGTCGACAAGCTTGCGGCCGCACTCGAGCACCACCACCACCACCACTGAGATCCGGC
TGCTAACAAAGCCCGAAAGGAAGCTGAGTTGGCTGCTGCCACCGCTGAGCAATAACTAGCATAACCCCTT
GGGGCCTCTAAACGGGTCTTGAGGGGTTTTTTGCTGAAAGGAGGAACTATATCCGGATTGGCGAATGGG
[124 nt withheld, positions 1680-1803]
C
[91 nt withheld, positions 1805-1895]
A
[49 nt withheld, positions 1897-1945]
CCTTTGACGTTGGAGTCCACGTTCTTT
[37 nt withheld, positions 1973-2009]
ACCCTATCTCGGTCTATTCTTTTGATTTATAAGGGATTTTGCCGATTTCGGCCTATTGGTTAAAAAATGA
GCTGATTTAACAAAAATTTAACGCGAATTTTAACAAAATATTAACGCTTACAATTTAGGTGGCACTTTTC
GGGGAAATGTGCGCGGAACCCCTATTTGTTTATTTTTCTAAATACATTCAAATATGTATCCGCTCATGAA
TTAATTCTTAGAAAAACTCATCGAGCATCAAATGAAACTGCAATTTATTCATATCAGGATTATCAATACC
ATATTTTTGAAAAAGCCGTTTCTGTAATGAAGGAGAAAACTCACCGAGGCAGTTCCATAGGATGGCAAGA
TCCTGGTATCGGTCTGCTATTCCGACTCGTCCAACATCAATACAACCTATTAATTTCCCCTCGTCAAAAA
TAAGGTTATCAAGTGAGAAATCACCATGAGTGACGACTGAATCCGGTGAGAATGGCAAAAGTTTATGCAT
TTCTTTCCAGACTTGTTCAACAGGCCAGCCATTACGCTCGTCATCAAAATCACTCGCATCAACCAAACCG
TTATTCATTCGTGATTGCGCCTGAGCGAGACGAAATACGCGATCGCTGTTAAAAGGACAATTACAAACAG
GAATCGAATGCAACCGGCGCAGGAACACTGCCAGCGCATCAACAATATTTTCACCTGAATCAGGATATTC
TTCTAATACCTGGAATGCTGTTTTCCCGGGGATCGCAGTGGTGAGTAACCATGCATCATCAGGAGTACGG
ATAAAATGCTTGATGGTCGGAAGAGGCATAAATTCCGTCAGCCAGTTTAGTCTGACCATCTCATCTGTAA
CATCATTGGCAACGCTACCTTTGCCATGTTTCAGAAACAACTCTGGCGCATCGGGCTTCCCATACAATCG
ATAGATTGTCGCACCTGATTGCCCGACATTATCGCGAGCCCATTTATACCCATATAAATCAGCATCCATG
TTGGAATTTAATCGCGGCCTAGAGCAAGACGTTTCCCGTTGAATATGGCTCATAACACCCCTTGTATTAC
TGTTTATGTAAGCAGACAGTTTTATTGTTCATGACCAAAATCCCTTAACGTGAGTTTTCGTTCCACTGAG
CGTCAGACCCCGTAGAAAAGATCAAAGGATCTTCTTGAGATCCTTTTTTTCTGCGCGTAATCTGCTGCTT
GCAAACAAAAAAACCACCGCTACCAGCGGTGGTTTGTTTGCCGGATCAAGAGCTACCAACTCTTTTTCCG
AAGGTAACTGGCTTCAGCAGAGCGCAGATACCAAATACTGTCCTTCTAGTGTAGCCGTAGTTAGGCCACC
ACTTCAAGAACTCTGTAGCACCGCCTACATACCTCGCTCTGCTAATCCTGTTACCAGTGGCTGCTGCCAG
TGGCGATAAGTCGTGTCTTACCGGGTTGGACTCAAGACGATAGTTACCGGATAAGGCGCAGCGGTCGGGC
TGAACGGGGGGTTCGTGCACACAGCCCAGCTTGGAGCGAACGACCTACACCGAACTGAGATACCTACAGC
GTGAGCTATGAGAAAGCGCCACGCTTCCCGAAGGGAGAAAGGCGGACAGGTATCCGGTAAGCGGCAGGGT
CGGAACAGGAGAGCGCACGAGGGAGCTTCCAGGGGGAAACGCCTGGTATCTTTATAGTCCTGTCGGGTTT
CGCCACCTCTGACTTGAGCGTCGATTTTTGTGATGCTCGTCAGGGGGGCGGAGCCTATGGAAAAACGCCA
GCAACGCGGCCTTTTTACGGTTCCTGGCCTTTTGCTGGCCTTTTGCTCACATGTTCTTTCCTGCGTTATC
CCCTGATTCTGTGGATAACCGTATTACCGCCTTTGAGTGAGCTGATACCGCTCGCCGCAGCCGAACGACC
GAGCGCAGCGAGTCAGTGAGCGAGGAAGCGGAAGAGCGCCTGATGCGGTATTTTCTCCTTACGCATCTGT
GCGGTATTTCACACCGCAATGGTGCACTCTCAGTACAATCTGCTCTGATGCCGCATAGTTAAGCCAGTAT
ACACTCCGCTATCGCTACGTGACTGGGTCATGGCTGCGCCCCGACACCCGCCAACACCCGCTGACGCGCC
CTGACGGGCTTGTCTGCTCCCGGCATCCGCTTACAGACAAGCTGTGACCGTCTCCGGGAGCTGCATGTGT
CAGAGGTTTTCACCGTCATCACCGAAACGCGCGAGGCAGCTGCGGTAAAGCTCATCAGCGTGGTCGTGAA
GCGATTCACAGATGTCTGCCTGTTCATCCGCGTCCAGCTCGTTGAGTTTCTCCAGAAGCGTTAATGTCTG
GCTTCTGATAAAGCGGGCCATGTTAAGGGCGGTTTTTTCCTGTTTGGTCACTGATGCCTCCGTGTAAGGG
GGATTTCTGTTCATGGGGGTAATGATACCGATGAAACGAGAGAGGATGCTCACGATACGGGTTACTGATG
ATGAACATGCCCGGTTACTGGAACGTTGTGAGGGTAAACAACTGGCGGTATGGATGCGGCGGGACCAGAG
AAAAATCACTCAGGGTCAATGCCAGCGCTTCGTTAATACAGATGTAGGTGTTCCACAGGGTAGCCAGCAG
CATCCTGCGATGCAGATCCGGAACATAATGGTGCAGGGCGCTGACTTCCGCGTTTCCAGACTTTACGAAA
CACGGAAACCGAAGACCATTCATGTTGTTGCTCAGGTCGCAGACGTTTTGCAGCAGCAGTCGCTTCACGT
TCGCTCGCGTATCGGTGATTCATTCTGCTAACCAGTAAGGCAACCCCGCCAGCCTAGCCGGGTCCTCAAC
GACAGGAGCACGATCATGCGCACCCGTGGGGCCGCCATGCCGGCGATAATGGCCTGCTTCTCGCCGAAAC
GTTTGGTGGCGGGACCAGTGACGAAGGCTTGAGCGAGGGCGTGCAAGATTCCGAATACCGCAAGCGACAG
GCCGATCATCGTCGCGCTCCAGCGAAAGTGGTCCTCGCCGAAAATGACCCAGAGCGCTGCCGGCACCTGT
CCTACGAGTTGCATGATAAAGAAGACAGTCATAAGTGCGGCGACGATAGTCATGCCCCGCGCCCACCGGA
AGGAGCTGACTGGGTTGAAGGCTCTCAAGGGCATCGGTCGAGATCCCGGTGCCTAATGAGTGAGCTAACT
TACATTAATTGCGTTGCGCTCACTGCCCGCTTTCCAGTCGGGAAACCTGTCGTGCCAGCTGCATTAATGA
ATCGGCCAACGCGCGGGGAGAGGCGGTTTGCGTATTGGGCGCCAGGGTGGTTTTTCTTTTCACCAGTGAG
ACGGGCAACAGCTGATTGCCCTTCACCGCCTGGCCCTGAGAGAGTTGCAGCAAGCGGTCCACGCTGGTTT
GCCCCAGCAGGCGAAAATCCTGTTTGATGGTGGTTAACGGCGGGATATAACATGAGCTGTCTTCGGTATC
GTCGTATCCCACTACCGAGATATCCGCACCAACGCGCAGCCCGGACTCGGTAATGGCGCGCATTGCGCCC
AGCGCCATCTGATCGTTGGCAACCAGCATCGCAGTGGGAACGATGCCCTCATTCAGCATTTGCATGGTTT
GTTGAAAACCGGACATGGCACTCCAGTCGCCTTCCCGTTCCGCTATCGGCTGAATTTGATTGCGAGTGAG
ATATTTATGCCAGCCAGCCAGACGCAGACGCGCCGAGACAGAACTTAATGGGCCCGCTAACAGCGCGATT
TGCTGGTGACCCAATGCGACCAGATGCTCCACGCCCAGTCGCGTACCGTCTTCATGGGAGAAAATAATAC
TGTTGATGGGTGTCTGGTCAGAGACATCAAGAAATAACGCCGGAACATTAGTGCAGGCAGCTTCCACAGC
AATGGCATCCTGGTCATCCAGCGGATAGTTAATGATCAGCCCACTGACGCGTTGCGCGAGAAGATTGTGC
ACCGCCGCTTTACAGGCTTCGACGCCGCTTCGTTCTACCATCGACACCACCACGCTGGCACCCAGTTGAT
CGGCGCGAGATTTAATCGCCGCGACAATTTGCGACGGCGCGTGCAGGGCCAGACTGGAGGTGGCAACGCC
AATCAGCAACGACTGTTTGCCCGCCAGTTGTTGTGCCACGCGGTTGGGAATGTAATTCAGCTCCGCCATC
GCCGCTTCCACTTTTTCCCGCGTTTT
