Features (pLannotate 1.2.2; 18 found; start..end, strand, type, name):
    468..607     -  misc_feature   bom: basis of mobility region from pBR322
    709..900     -  CDS            rop: Rop protein, which maintains plasmids at low copy number; rop
    917..1297    +  CDS            YPB1_ECOLX: Protein predicted: Swiss-Prot protein existence level 4. From Escherichia coli.
   1318..1758    -  CDS            tetA (fragment): TCR3_ECOLX - Experimental evidence at protein level: Swiss-Prot protein existence level 1. Resistance to tetracycline by an active tetracycline efflux. This is an energy-dependent process that decreases the accumulation of the antibiotic in whole cells. This protein functions as a metal- tetracycline/H(+) antiporter. From Escherichia coli. This protein is used as a marker in many commonly used cloning vectors, such as pBR322 and pACYC184.
   1774..1795    -  protein_bind   CAP binding site: CAP binding activates transcription in the presence of cAMP. E. coli catabolite activator protein
   1808..2890    -  CDS            lacI: lac repressor; lacI; The lac repressor binds to the lac operator to inhibit transcription in E. coli. This inhibition can be relieved by adding lactose or isopropyl-β-D-thiogalactopyranoside (IPTG).
   2891..2968    -  promoter       lacI promoter: lacI
   2976..3255    -  CDS            TcR (fragment): tetracycline efflux protein; tet; confers resistance to tetracycline
   3277..3295    +  promoter       T7 promoter: promoter for bacteriophage T7 RNA polymerase
   3296..3320    +  protein_bind   lac operator: The lac repressor binds to the lac operator to inhibit transcription in E. coli. This inhibition can be relieved by adding lactose or isopropyl-β-D-thiogalactopyranoside (IPTG). lac repressor encoded by lacI
   3335..3357    +  RBS            RBS: efficient ribosome binding site from bacteriophage T7 gene 10 (Olins and Rangwala, 1989)
   3370..3387    +  CDS            9xHis (fragment): 9xHis affinity tag
   3397..3446    +  CDS            SET1 (fragment): solubility-enhancement tag derived from T7 phage gene 10B
   3454..3501    +  terminator     T7 terminator: transcription terminator for bacteriophage T7 RNA polymerase
   3538..3966    +  rep_origin     f1 ori (sequence partly withheld): f1 bacteriophage origin of replication; arrow indicates direction of (+) strand synthesis
   4019..4076    +  promoter       AmpR promoter (fragment): bla
   4085..4900    -  CDS            KanR: aminoglycoside phosphotransferase; aph(3')-Ia; confers resistance to kanamycin in bacteria or G418 (Geneticin®) in eukaryotes
   5022..282     +  rep_origin     ori (across the origin): high-copy-number ColE1/pMB1/pBR322/pUC origin of replication
>Addgene plasmid #204795 | WNV NS2B-NS3 protease (catalytically active, self cleave); aliases: West Nile Virus NS2B-NS3 fusion protein Sequencing Result | analyzer sequence | sequence record 423957
CGGTCGGGCTGAACGGGGGGTTCGTGCACACAGCCCAGCTTGGAGCGAACGACCTACACCGAACTGAGAT
ACCTACAGCGTGAGCTATGAGAAAGCGCCACGCTTCCCGAAGGGAGAAAGGCGGACAGGTATCCGGTAAG
CGGCAGGGTCGGAACAGGAGAGCGCACGAGGGAGCTTCCAGGGGGAAACGCCTGGTATCTTTATAGTCCT
GTCGGGTTTCGCCACCTCTGACTTGAGCGTCGATTTTTGTGATGCTCGTCAGGGGGGCGGAGCCTATGGA
AAAACGCCAGCAACGCGGCCTTTTTACGGTTCCTGGCCTTTTGCTGGCCTTTTGCTCACATGTTCTTTCC
TGCGTTATCCCCTGATTCTGTGGATAACCGTATTACCGCCTTTGAGTGAGCTGATACCGCTCGCCGCAGC
CGAACGACCGAGCGCAGCGAGTCAGTGAGCGAGGAAGCGGAAGAGCGCCTGATGCGGTATTTTCTCCTTA
CGCATCTGTGCGGTATTTCACACCGCAATGGTGCACTCTCAGTACAATCTGCTCTGATGCCGCATAGTTA
AGCCAGTATACACTCCGCTATCGCTACGTGACTGGGTCATGGCTGCGCCCCGACACCCGCCAACACCCGC
TGACGCGCCCTGACGGGCTTGTCTGCTCCCGGCATCCGCTTACAGACAAGCTGTGACCGTCTCCGGGAGC
TGCATGTGTCAGAGGTTTTCACCGTCATCACCGAAACGCGCGAGGCAGCTGCGGTAAAGCTCATCAGCGT
GGTCGTGAAGCGATTCACAGATGTCTGCCTGTTCATCCGCGTCCAGCTCGTTGAGTTTCTCCAGAAGCGT
TAATGTCTGGCTTCTGATAAAGCGGGCCATGTTAAGGGCGGTTTTTTCCTGTTTGGTCACTGATGCCTCC
GTGTAAGGGGGATTTCTGTTCATGGGGGTAATGATACCGATGAAACGAGAGAGGATGCTCACGATACGGG
TTACTGATGATGAACATGCCCGGTTACTGGAACGTTGTGAGGGTAAACAACTGGCGGTATGGATGCGGCG
GGACCAGAGAAAAATCACTCAGGGTCAATGCCAGCGCTTCGTTAATACAGATGTAGGTGTTCCACAGGGT
AGCCAGCAGCATCCTGCGATGCAGATCCGGAACATAATGGTGCAGGGCGCTGACTTCCGCGTTTCCAGAC
TTTACGAAACACGGAAACCGAAGACCATTCATGTTGTTGCTCAGGTCGCAGACGTTTTGCAGCAGCAGTC
GCTTCACGTTCGCTCGCGTATCGGTGATTCATTCTGCTAACCAGTAAGGCAACCCCGCCAGCCTAGCCGG
GTCCTCAACGACAGGAGCACGATCATGCGCACCCGTGGGGCCGCCATGCCGGCGATAATGGCCTGCTTCT
CGCCGAAACGTTTGGTGGCGGGACCAGTGACGAAGGCTTGAGCGAGGGCGTGCAAGATTCCGAATACCGC
AAGCGACAGGCCGATCATCGTCGCGCTCCAGCGAAAGNNNNNNNNNNNNNNNNNNNNNNNNNNNNNNNNN
NNNNNNNNNNNNNNNNNNNNNNNNNNNNNNNNNNNNNNNNNNNNNNNNNNNNNNNNNNNNNNNNNNNGGT
CCTCGCCGAAAATGACCCAGAGCGCTGCCGGCACCTGTCCTACGAGTTGCATGATAAAGAAGACAGTCAT
AAGTGCGGCGACGATAGTCATGCCCCGCGCCCACCGGAAGGAGCTGACTGGGTTGAAGGCTCTCAAGGGC
ATCGGTCGAGATCCCGGTGCCTAATGAGTGAGCTAACTTACATTAATTGCGTTGCGCTCACTGCCCGCTT
TCCAGTCGGGAAACCTGTCGTGCCAGCTGCATTAATGAATCGGCCAACGCGCGGGGAGAGGCGGTTTGCG
TATTGGGCGCCAGGGTGGTTTTTCTTTTCACCAGTGAGACGGGCAACAGCTGATTGCCCTTCACCGCCTG
GCCCTGAGAGAGTTGCAGCAAGCGGTCCACGCTGGTTTGCCCCAGCAGGCGAAAATCCTGTTTGATGGTG
GTTAACGGCGGGATATAACATGAGCTGTCTTCGGTATCGTCGTATCCCACTACCGAGATATCCGCACCAA
CGCGCAGCCCGGACTCGGTAATGGCGCGCATTGCGCCCAGCGCCATCTGATCGTTGGCAACCAGCATCGC
AGTGGGAACGATGCCCTCATTCAGCATTTGCATGGTTTGTTGAAAACCGGACATGGCACTCCAGTCGCCT
TCCCGTTCCGCTATCGGCTGAATTTGATTGCGAGTGAGATATTTATGCCAGCCAGCCAGACGCAGACGCG
CCGAGACAGAACTTAATGGGCCCGCTAACAGCGCGATTTGCTGGTGACCCAATGCGACCAGATGCTCCAC
GCCCAGTCGCGTACCGTCTTCATGGGAGAAAATAATACTGTTGATGGGTGTCTGGTCAGAGACATCAAGA
AATAACGCCGGAACATTAGTGCAGGCAGCTTCCACAGCAATGGCATCCTGGTCATCCAGCGGATAGTTAA
TGATCAGCCCACTGACGCGTTGCGCGAGAAGATTGTGCACCGCCGCTTTACAGGCTTCGACGCCGCTTCG
TTCTACCATCGACACCACCACGCTGGCACCCAGTTGATCGGCGCGAGATTTAATCGCCGCGACAATTTGC
GACGGCGCGTGCAGGGCCAGACTGGAGGTGGCAACGCCAATCAGCAACGACTGTTTGCCCGCCAGTTGTT
GTGCCACGCGGTTGGGAATGTAATTCAGCTCCGCCATCGCCGCTTCCACTTTTTCCCGCGTTTTCGCAGA
AACGTGGCTGGCCTGGTTCACCACGCGGGAAACGGTCTGATAAGAGACACCGGCATACTCTGCGACATCG
TATAACGTTACTGGTTTCACATTCACCACCCTGAATTGACTCTCTTCCGGGCGCTATCATGCCATACCGC
GAAAGGTTTTGCGCCATTCGATGGTGTCCGGGATCTCGACGCTCTCCCTTATGCGACTCCTGCATTAGGA
AGCAGCCCAGTAGTAGGTTGAGGCCGTTGAGCACCGCCGCCGCAAGGAATGGTGCATGCAAGGAGATGGC
GCCCAACAGTCCCCCGGCCACGGGGCCTGCCACCATACCCACGCCGAAACAAGCGCTCATGAGCCCGAAG
TGGCGAGCCCGATCTTCCCCATCGGTGATGTCGGCGATATAGGCGCCAGCAACCGCACCTGTGGCGCCGG
TGATGCCGGCCACGATGCGTCCGGCGTAGAGGATCGAGATCTCGATCCCGCGAAATTAATACGACTCACT
ATAGGGGAATTGTGAGCGGATAACAATTCCCCTCTAGAAATAATTTTGTTTAACTTTAAGAAGGAGATAT
ACACTCGAGCACCACCACCACCACCACTGAGATCCGGCTGCTAACAAAGCCCGAAAGGAAGCTGAGTTGG
CTGCTGCCACCGCTGAGCAATAACTAGCATAACCCCTTGGGGCCTCTAAACGGGTCTTGAGGGGTTTTTT
GCTGAAAGGAGGAACTATATCCGGATTGGCGAATGGG
[124 nt withheld, positions 3538-3661]
C
[91 nt withheld, positions 3663-3753]
A
[49 nt withheld, positions 3755-3803]
CCTTTGACGTTGGAGTCCACGTTCTTT
[37 nt withheld, positions 3831-3867]
ACCCTATCTCGGTCTATTCTTTTGATTTATAAGGGATTTTGCCGATTTCGGCCTATTGGTTAAAAAATGA
GCTGATTTAACAAAAATTTAACGCGAATTTTAACAAAATATTAACGCTTACAATTTAGGTGGCACTTTTC
GGGGAAATGTGCGCGGAACCCCTATTTGTTTATTTTTCTAAATACATTCAAATATGTATCCGCTCATGAA
TTAATTCTTAGAAAAACTCATCGAGCATCAAATGAAACTGCAATTTATTCATATCAGGATTATCAATACC
ATATTTTTGAAAAAGCCGTTTCTGTAATGAAGGAGAAAACTCACCGAGGCAGTTCCATAGGATGGCAAGA
TCCTGGTATCGGTCTGCTATTCCGACTCGTCCAACATCAATACAACCTATTAATTTCCCCTCGTCAAAAA
TAAGGTTATCAAGTGAGAAATCACCATGAGTGACGACTGAATCCGGTGAGAATGGCAAAAGTTTATGCAT
TTCTTTCCAGACTTGTTCAACAGGCCAGCCATTACGCTCGTCATCAAAATCACTCGCATCAACCAAACCG
TTATTCATTCGTGATTGCGCCTGAGCGAGACGAAATACGCGATCGCTGTTAAAAGGACAATTACAAACAG
GAATCGAATGCAACCGGCGCAGGAACACTGCCAGCGCATCAACAATATTTTCACCTGAATCAGGATATTC
TTCTAATACCTGGAATGCTGTTTTCCCGGGGATCGCAGTGGTGAGTAACCATGCATCATCAGGAGTACGG
ATAAAATGCTTGATGGTCGGAAGAGGCATAAATTCCGTCAGCCAGTTTAGTCTGACCATCTCATCTGTAA
CATCATTGGCAACGCTACCTTTGCCATGTTTCAGAAACAACTCTGGCGCATCGGGCTTCCCATACAATCG
ATAGATTGTCGCACCTGATTGCCCGACATTATCGCGAGCCCATTTATACCCATATAAATCAGCATCCATG
TTGGAATTTAATCGCGGCCTAGAGCAAGACGTTTCCCGTTGAATATGGCTCATAACACCCCTTGTATTAC
TGTTTATGTAAGCAGACAGTTTTATTGTTCATGACCAAAATCCCTTAACGTGAGTTTTCGTTCCACTGAG
CGTCAGACCCCGTAGAAAAGATCAAAGGATCTTCTTGAGATCCTTTTTTTCTGCGCGTAATCTGCTGCTT
GCAAACAAAAAAACCACCGCTACCAGCGGTGGTTTGTTTGCCGGATCAAGAGCTACCAACTCTTTTTCCG
AAGGTAACTGGCTTCAGCAGAGCGCAGATACCAAATACTGTCCTTCTAGTGTAGCCGTAGTTAGGCCACC
ACTTCAAGAACTCTGTAGCACCGCCTACATACCTCGCTCTGCTAATCCTGTTACCAGTGGCTGCTGCCAG
TGGCGATAAGTCGTGTCTTACCGGGTTGGACTCAAGACGATAGTTACCGGATAAGGCGCAG
