>Addgene plasmid #204795 | WNV NS2B-NS3 protease (catalytically active, self cleave); aliases: West Nile Virus NS2B-NS3 fusion protein | depositor partial sequence | sequence record 398068 | Insert
ATGCACCATCATCATCATCATTCTTCTGGTGCGAGCTGGAGTCACCCACAATTCGAGAAAGGTGGTGGCT
CTGGTGGCGGTTCAGGCGGCTCCGCCTGGTCCCATCCACAGTTTGAAAAGGGTTCTGGTGTAGATCTGGG
TACCGAGAACCTGTACTTCCAATCCATGAGCACTGATATGTGGATTGAACGCACGGCAGACATCAGCTGG
GAGTCGGATGCTGAGATCACAGGTTCAAGCGAAAGAGTGGATGTACGATTAGACGATGACGGTAATTTTC
AACTGATGAATGACCCTGGCGCGCCGTGGAAAGGCGGCGGCGGCTCTGGTGGAGGAGGTGGCGTTTTGTG
GGACACGCCGTCCCCCAAAGAATACAAGAAGGGTGACACGACTACCGGTGTTTACAGAATTATGACCCGG
GGTTTGCTTGGGTCGTACCAGGCCGGGGCAGGGGTGATGGTAGAGGGAGTTTTCCATACCTTATGGCACA
CTACCAAAGGTGCCGCACTTATGTCTGGTGAGGGTCGCCTTGATCCTTATTGGGGTAGCGTAAAAGAGGA
TCGGCTCTGTTACGGCGGACCATGGAAGCTTCAACACAAGTGGAACGGACAGGATGAAGTTCAGATGATT
GTCGTAGAGCCGGGCAAGAATGTCAAGAACGTGCAAACAAAGCCCGGTGTATTCAAAACGCCGGAAGGCG
AAATTGGCGCTGTGACCCTTGACTTTCCAACTGGGACCAGCGGCTCACCAATAGTCGACAAGAATGGAGA
TGTCATTGGGTTGTACGGAAATGGTGTTATTATGCCCAATGGCTCGTACATCTCCGCTATCGTACAAGGA
GAGCGCATGGACGAACCGATACCTGCAGGCTTCGAACCTGAGATGTTAAGAAAGAAGTAATGA
